>Addgene plasmid #44182 | pFGC5941-PacI | depositor full sequence | sequence record 59811 | pFGC5941-PacI sequence 8608 bps
TGGCAGGATATATTGTGGTGTAAACAAATTGACGCTTAGACAACTTAATAACACATTGCGGACGTTTTTA
ATGTACTGAATTAACGCCGAATTAATTCGAGCTCGGATCTGATAATTTATTTGAAAATTCATAAGAAAAG
CAAACGTTACATGAATTGATGAAACAATACAAAGACAGATAAAGCCACGCACATTTAGGATATTGGCCGA
GATTACTGAATATTGAGTAAGATCACGGAATTTCTGACAGGAGCATGTCTTCAATTCAGCCCAAATGGCA
GTTGAAATACTCAAACCGCCCCATATGCAGGAGCGGATCATTCATTGTTTGTTTGGTTGCCTTTGCCAAC
ATGGGAGTCCAAGATTCTGCAGTTAGATCTCGGTGACGGGCAGGACCGGACGGGGCGGTACCGGCAGGCT
GAAGTCCAGCTGCCAGAAACCCACGTCATGCCAGTTCCCGTGCTTGAAGCCGGCCGCCCGCAGCATGCCG
CGGGGGGCATATCCGAGCGCCTCGTGCATGCGCACGCTCGGGTCGTTGGGCAGCCCGATGACAGCGACCA
CGCTCTTGAAGCCCTGTGCCTCCAGGGACTTCAGCAGGTGGGTGTAGAGCGTGGAGCCCAGTCCCGTCCG
CTGGTGGCGGGGGGAGACGTACACGGTCGACTCGGCCGTCCAGTCGTAGGCGTTGCGTGCCTTCCAGGGG
CCCGCGTAGGCGATGCCGGCGACCTCGCCGTCCACCTCGGCGACGAGCCAGGGATAGCGCTCCCGCAGAC
GGACGAGGTCGTCCGTCCACTCCTGCGGTTCCTGCGGCTCGGTACGGAAGTTGACCGTGCTTGTCTCGAT
GTAGTGGTTGACGATGGTGCAGACCGCCGGCATGTCCGCCTCGGTGGCACGGCGGATGTCGGCCGGGCGT
CGTTCTGGGCTCATCGATTCGATTTGGTGTATCGAGATTGGTTATGAAATTCAGATGCTAGTGTAATGTA
TTGGTAATTTGGGAAGATATAATAGGAAGCAAGGCTATTTATCCATTTCTGAAAAGGCGAAATGGCGTCA
CCGCGAGCGTCACGCGCATTCCGTTCTTGCTGTAAAGCGTTGTTTGGTACACTTTTGACTAGCGAGGCTT
GGCGTGTCAGCGTATCTATTCAAAAGTCGTTAATGGCTGCGGATCAAGAAAAAGTTGGAATAGAAACAGA
ATACCCGCGAAATTCAGGCCCGGTTGCCATGTCCTACACGCCGAAATAAACGACCAAATTAGTAGAAAAA
TAAAAACTGACTCGGATACTTACGTCACGTCTTGCGCACTGATTTGAAAAATCTCAGAATTCATGGATCC
TAGGTGAGTCTAGAGAGTTAATTAAGACCCGGGACTAGTCCCTAGAGTCCTGCTTTAATGAGATATGCGA
GACGCCTATGATCGCATGATATTTGCTTTCAATTCTGTTGTGCACGTTGTAAAAAACCTGAGCATGTGTA
GCTCAGATCCTTACCGCCGGTTTCGGTTCATTCTAATGAATATATCACCCGTTACTATCGTATTTTTATG
AATAATATTCTCCGTTCAATTTACTGATTGTACCCTACTACTTATATGTACAATATTAAAATGAAAACAA
TATATTGTGCTGAATAGGTTTATAGCGACATCTATGATAGAGCGCCACAATAACAAACAATTGCGTTTTA
TTATTACAAATCCAATTTTAAAAAAAGCGGCAGAACCGGTCAAACCTAAAAGACTGATTACATAAATCTT
ATTCAAATTTCAAAAGTGCCCCAGGGGCTAGTATCTACGACACACCGAGCGGCGAACTAATAACGCTCAC
TGAAGGGAACTCCGGTTCCCCGCCGGCGCGCATGGGTGAGATTCCTTGAAGTTGAGTATTGGCCGTCCGC
TCTACCGAAAGTTACGGGCACCATTCAACCCGGTCCAGCACGGCGGCCGGGTAACCGACTTGCTGCCCCG
AGAATTATGCAGCATTTTTTTGGTGTATGTGGGCCCCAAATGAAGTGCAGGTCAAACCTTGACAGTGACG
ACAAATCGTTGGGCGGGTCCAGGGCGAATTTTGCGACAACATGTCGAGGCTCAGCAGGACCTGCAGGCAT
GCAAGCTTGGCACTGGCCGTCGTTTTACAACGTCGTGACTGGGAAAACCCTGGCGTTACCCAACTTAATC
GCCTTGCAGCACATCCCCCTTTCGCCAGCTGGCGTAATAGCGAAGAGGCCCGCACCGATCGCCCTTCCCA
ACAGTTGCGCAGCCTGAATGGCGAATGCTAGAGCAGCTTGAGCTTGGATCAGATTGTCGTTTCCCGCCTT
CAGTTTAAACTATCAGTGTTTGACAGGATATATTGGCGGGTAAACCTAAGAGAAAAGAGCGTTTATTAGA
ATAACGGATATTTAAAAGGGCGTGAAAAGGTTTATCCGTTCGTCCATTTGTATGTGCATGCCAACCACAG
GGTTCCCCTCGGGATCAAAGTACTTTGATCCAACCCCTCCGCTGCTATAGTGCAGTCGGCTTCTGACGTT
CAGTGCAGCCGTCTTCTGAAAACGACATGTCGCACAAGTCCTAAGTTACGCGACAGGCTGCCGCCCTGCC
CTTTTCCTGGCGTTTTCTTGTCGCGTGTTTTAGTCGCATAAAGTAGAATACTTGCGACTAGAACCGGAGA
CATTACGCCATGAACAAGAGCGCCGCCGCTGGCCTGCTGGGCTATGCCCGCGTCAGCACCGACGACCAGG
ACTTGACCAACCAACGGGCCGAACTGCACGCGGCCGGCTGCACCAAGCTGTTTTCCGAGAAGATCACCGG
CACCAGGCGCGACCGCCCGGAGCTGGCCAGGATGCTTGACCACCTACGCCCTGGCGACGTTGTGACAGTG
ACCAGGCTAGACCGCCTGGCCCGCAGCACCCGCGACCTACTGGACATTGCCGAGCGCATCCAGGAGGCCG
GCGCGGGCCTGCGTAGCCTGGCAGAGCCGTGGGCCGACACCACCACGCCGGCCGGCCGCATGGTGTTGAC
CGTGTTCGCCGGCATTGCCGAGTTCGAGCGTTCCCTAATCATCGACCGCACCCGGAGCGGGCGCGAGGCC
GCCAAGGCCCGAGGCGTGAAGTTTGGCCCCCGCCCTACCCTCACCCCGGCACAGATCGCGCACGCCCGCG
AGCTGATCGACCAGGAAGGCCGCACCGTGAAAGAGGCGGCTGCACTGCTTGGCGTGCATCGCTCGACCCT
GTACCGCGCACTTGAGCGCAGCGAGGAAGTGACGCCCACCGAGGCCAGGCGGCGCGGTGCCTTCCGTGAG
GACGCATTGACCGAGGCCGACGCCCTGGCGGCCGCCGAGAATGAACGCCAAGAGGAACAAGCATGAAACC
GCACCAGGACGGCCAGGACGAACCGTTTTTCATTACCGAAGAGATCGAGGCGGAGATGATCGCGGCCGGG
TACGTGTTCGAGCCGCCCGCGCACGTCTCAACCGTGCGGCTGCATGAAATCCTGGCCGGTTTGTCTGATG
CCAAGCTGGCGGCCTGGCCGGCCAGCTTGGCCGCTGAAGAAACCGAGCGCCGCCGTCTAAAAAGGTGATG
TGTATTTGAGTAAAACAGCTTGCGTCATGCGGTCGCTGCGTATATGATGCGATGAGTAAATAAACAAATA
CGCAAGGGGAACGCATGAAGGTTATCGCTGTACTTAACCAGAAAGGCGGGTCAGGCAAGACGACCATCGC
AACCCATCTAGCCCGCGCCCTGCAACTCGCCGGGGCCGATGTTCTGTTAGTCGATTCCGATCCCCAGGGC
AGTGCCCGCGATTGGGCGGCCGTGCGGGAAGATCAACCGCTAACCGTTGTCGGCATCGACCGCCCGACGA
TTGACCGCGACGTGAAGGCCATCGGCCGGCGCGACTTCGTAGTGATCGACGGAGCGCCCCAGGCGGCGGA
CTTGGCTGTGTCCGCGATCAAGGCAGCCGACTTCGTGCTGATTCCGGTGCAGCCAAGCCCTTACGACATA
TGGGCCACCGCCGACCTGGTGGAGCTGGTTAAGCAGCGCATTGAGGTCACGGATGGAAGGCTACAAGCGG
CCTTTGTCGTGTCGCGGGCGATCAAAGGCACGCGCATCGGCGGTGAGGTTGCCGAGGCGCTGGCCGGGTA
CGAGCTGCCCATTCTTGAGTCCCGTATCACGCAGCGCGTGAGCTACCCAGGCACTGCCGCCGCCGGCACA
ACCGTTCTTGAATCAGAACCCGAGGGCGACGCTGCCCGCGAGGTCCAGGCGCTGGCCGCTGAAATTAAAT
CAAAACTCATTTGAGTTAATGAGGTAAAGAGAAAATGAGCAAAAGCACAAACACGCTAAGTGCCGGCCGT
CCGAGCGCACGCAGCAGCAAGGCTGCAACGTTGGCCAGCCTGGCAGACACGCCAGCCATGAAGCGGGTCA
ACTTTCAGTTGCCGGCGGAGGATCACACCAAGCTGAAGATGTACGCGGTACGCCAAGGCAAGACCATTAC
CGAGCTGCTATCTGAATACATCGCGCAGCTACCAGAGTAAATGAGCAAATGAATAAATGAGTAGATGAAT
TTTAGCGGCTAAAGGAGGCGGCATGGAAAATCAAGAACAACCAGGCACCGACGCCGTGGAATGCCCCATG
TGTGGAGGAACGGGCGGTTGGCCAGGCGTAAGCGGCTGGGTTGTCTGCCGGCCCTGCAATGGCACTGGAA
CCCCCAAGCCCGAGGAATCGGCGTGACGGTCGCAAACCATCCGGCCCGGTACAAATCGGCGCGGCGCTGG
GTGATGACCTGGTGGAGAAGTTGAAGGCCGCGCAGGCCGCCCAGCGGCAACGCATCGAGGCAGAAGCACG
CCCCGGTGAATCGTGGCAAGCGGCCGCTGATCGAATCCGCAAAGAATCCCGGCAACCGCCGGCAGCCGGT
GCGCCGTCGATTAGGAAGCCGCCCAAGGGCGACGAGCAACCAGATTTTTTCGTTCCGATGCTCTATGACG
TGGGCACCCGCGATAGTCGCAGCATCATGGACGTGGCCGTTTTCCGTCTGTCGAAGCGTGACCGACGAGC
TGGCGAGGTGATCCGCTACGAGCTTCCAGACGGGCACGTAGAGGTTTCCGCAGGGCCGGCCGGCATGGCC
AGTGTGTGGGATTACGACCTGGTACTGATGGCGGTTTCCCATCTAACCGAATCCATGAACCGATACCGGG
AAGGGAAGGGAGACAAGCCCGGCCGCGTGTTCCGTCCACACGTTGCGGACGTACTCAAGTTCTGCCGGCG
AGCCGATGGCGGAAAGCAGAAAGACGACCTGGTAGAAACCTGCATTCGGTTAAACACCACGCACGTTGCC
ATGCAGCGTACGAAGAAGGCCAAGAACGGCCGCCTGGTGACGGTATCCGAGGGTGAAGCCTTGATTAGCC
GCTACAAGATCGTAAAGAGCGAAACCGGGCGGCCGGAGTACATCGAGATCGAGCTAGCTGATTGGATGTA
CCGCGAGATCACAGAAGGCAAGAACCCGGACGTGCTGACGGTTCACCCCGATTACTTTTTGATCGATCCC
GGCATCGGCCGTTTTCTCTACCGCCTGGCACGCCGCGCCGCAGGCAAGGCAGAAGCCAGATGGTTGTTCA
AGACGATCTACGAACGCAGTGGCAGCGCCGGAGAGTTCAAGAAGTTCTGTTTCACCGTGCGCAAGCTGAT
CGGGTCAAATGACCTGCCGGAGTACGATTTGAAGGAGGAGGCGGGGCAGGCTGGCCCGATCCTAGTCATG
CGCTACCGCAACCTGATCGAGGGCGAAGCATCCGCCGGTTCCTAATGTACGGAGCAGATGCTAGGGCAAA
TTGCCCTAGCAGGGGAAAAAGGTCGAAAAGGTCTCTTTCCTGTGGATAGCACGTACATTGGGAACCCAAA
GCCGTACATTGGGAACCGGAACCCGTACATTGGGAACCCAAAGCCGTACATTGGGAACCGGTCACACATG
TAAGTGACTGATATAAAAGAGAAAAAAGGCGATTTTTCCGCCTAAAACTCTTTAAAACTTATTAAAACTC
TTAAAACCCGCCTGGCCTGTGCATAACTGTCTGGCCAGCGCACAGCCGAAGAGCTGCAAAAAGCGCCTAC
CCTTCGGTCGCTGCGCTCCCTACGCCCCGCCGCTTCGCGTCGGCCTATCGCGGCCGCTGGCCGCTCAAAA
ATGGCTGGCCTACGGCCAGGCAATCTACCAGGGCGCGGACAAGCCGCGCCGTCGCCACTCGACCGCCGGC
GCCCACATCAAGGCACCCTGCCTCGCGCGTTTCGGTGATGACGGTGAAAACCTCTGACACATGCAGCTCC
CGGAGACGGTCACAGCTTGTCTGTAAGCGGATGCCGGGAGCAGACAAGCCCGTCAGGGCGCGTCAGCGGG
TGTTGGCGGGTGTCGGGGCGCAGCCATGACCCAGTCACGTAGCGATAGCGGAGTGTATACTGGCTTAACT
ATGCGGCATCAGAGCAGATTGTACTGAGAGTGCACCATATGCGGTGTGAAATACCGCACAGATGCGTAAG
GAGAAAATACCGCATCAGGCGCTCTTCCGCTTCCTCGCTCACTGACTCGCTGCGCTCGGTCGTTCGGCTG
CGGCGAGCGGTATCAGCTCACTCAAAGGCGGTAATACGGTTATCCACAGAATCAGGGGATAACGCAGGAA
AGAACATGTGAGCAAAAGGCCAGCAAAAGGCCAGGAACCGTAAAAAGGCCGCGTTGCTGGCGTTTTTCCA
TAGGCTCCGCCCCCCTGACGAGCATCACAAAAATCGACGCTCAAGTCAGAGGTGGCGAAACCCGACAGGA
CTATAAAGATACCAGGCGTTTCCCCCTGGAAGCTCCCTCGTGCGCTCTCCTGTTCCGACCCTGCCGCTTA
CCGGATACCTGTCCGCCTTTCTCCCTTCGGGAAGCGTGGCGCTTTCTCATAGCTCACGCTGTAGGTATCT
CAGTTCGGTGTAGGTCGTTCGCTCCAAGCTGGGCTGTGTGCACGAACCCCCCGTTCAGCCCGACCGCTGC
GCCTTATCCGGTAACTATCGTCTTGAGTCCAACCCGGTAAGACACGACTTATCGCCACTGGCAGCAGCCA
CTGGTAACAGGATTAGCAGAGCGAGGTATGTAGGCGGTGCTACAGAGTTCTTGAAGTGGTGGCCTAACTA
CGGCTACACTAGAAGGACAGTATTTGGTATCTGCGCTCTGCTGAAGCCAGTTACCTTCGGAAAAAGAGTT
GGTAGCTCTTGATCCGGCAAACAAACCACCGCTGGTAGCGGTGGTTTTTTTGTTTGCAAGCAGCAGATTA
CGCGCAGAAAAAAAGGATCTCAAGAAGATCCTTTGATCTTTTCTACGGGGTCTGACGCTCAGTGGAACGA
AAACTCACGTTAAGGGATTTTGGTCATGCATTCTAGGTACTAAAACAATTCATCCAGTAAAATATAATAT
TTTATTTTCTCCCAATCAGGCTTGATCCCCAGTAAGTCAAAAAATAGCTCGACATACTGTTCTTCCCCGA
TATCCTCCCTGATCGACCGGACGCAGAAGGCAATGTCATACCACTTGTCCGCCCTGCCGCTTCTCCCAAG
ATCAATAAAGCCACTTACTTTGCCATCTTTCACAAAGATGTTGCTGTCTCCCAGGTCGCCGTGGGAAAAG
ACAAGTTCCTCTTCGGGCTTTTCCGTCTTTAAAAAATCATACAGCTCGCGCGGATCTTTAAATGGAGTGT
CTTCTTCCCAGTTTTCGCAATCCACATCGGCCAGATCGTTATTCAGTAAGTAATCCAATTCGGCTAAGCG
GCTGTCTAAGCTATTCGTATAGGGACAATCCGATATGTCGATGGAGTGAAAGAGCCTGATGCACTCCGCA
TACAGCTCGATAATCTTTTCAGGGCTTTGTTCATCTTCATACTCTTCCGAGCAAAGGACGCCATCGGCCT
CACTCATGAGCAGATTGCTCCAGCCATCATGCCGTTCAAAGTGCAGGACCTTTGGAACAGGCAGCTTTCC
TTCCAGCCATAGCATCATGTCCTTTTCCCGTTCCACATCATAGGTGGTCCCTTTATACCGGCTGTCCGTC
ATTTTTAAATATAGGTTTTCATTTTCTCCCACCAGCTTATATACCTTAGCAGGAGACATTCCTTCCGTAT
CTTTTACGCAGCGGTATTTTTCGATCAGTTTTTTCAATTCCGGTGATATTCTCATTTTAGCCATTTATTA
TTTCCTTCCTCTTTTCTACAGTATTTAAAGATACCCCAAGAAGCTAATTATAACAAGACGAACTCCAATT
CACTGTTCCTTGCATTCTAAAACCTTAAATACCAGAAAACAGCTTTTTCAAAGTTGTTTTCAAAGTTGGC
GTATAACATAGTATCGACGGAGCCGATTTTGAAACCGCGGTGATCACAGGCAGCAACGCTCTGTCATCGT
TACAATCAACATGCTACCCTCCGCGAGATCATCCGTGTTTCAAACCCGGCAGCTTAGTTGCCGTTCTTCC
GAATAGCATCGGTAACATGAGCAAAGTCTGCCGCCTTACAACGGCTCTCCCGCTGACGCCGTCCCGGACT
GATGGGCTGCCTGTATCGAGTGGTGATTTTGTGCCGAGCTGCCGGTCGGGGAGCTGTTGGCTGGCTGG
Features (pLannotate 1.2.2; 16 found; start..end, strand, type, name):
      1..25      +  misc_feature   LB T-DNA repeat: left border repeat from nopaline C58 T-DNA
    111..363     -  terminator     MAS terminator: mannopine synthase terminator
    376..924     -  CDS            bar: PAT_STRHY - Experimental evidence at protein level: Swiss-Prot protein existence level 1. Inactivates phosphinothricin (PPT) by transfer of an acetyl group from acetyl CoA. Can also acetylate demethylphosphinothricin but not PTT or glutamate. This enzyme is an effector of phosphinothricin tripeptide (PTT or bialaphos) resistance. From Streptomyces hygroscopicus. Introduced by genetic manipulation and expressed in glufosinate-tolerant maize by Dekalb Genetics.
    930..1310    -  promoter       MAS promoter: mannopine synthase promoter (Velten et al., 1984)
   1380..2087    +  terminator     OCS terminator: octopine synthase terminator
   2088..2108    +  misc_feature   MCS (fragment): pUC18/19 multiple cloning site
   2111..2265    +  CDS            lacZα (fragment): LacZα fragment of β-galactosidase; lacZ fragment
   2331..2355    +  misc_feature   RB T-DNA repeat: right border repeat from nopaline C58 T-DNA
   2694..3095    +  CDS            Y4CG_SINFN (fragment): Protein inferred from homology: Swiss-Prot protein existence level 3. From Sinorhizobium fredii (strain NBRC 101917 / NGR234).
   3655..4284    +  CDS            pVS1 StaA: stability protein from the Pseudomonas plasmid pVS1 (Heeb et al., 2000)
   4717..5785    +  CDS            pVS1 RepA (fragment): replication protein from the Pseudomonas plasmid pVS1 (Heeb et al., 2000)
   5851..6045    +  rep_origin     pVS1 oriV: origin of replication for the Pseudomonas plasmid pVS1 (Heeb et al., 2000)
   6248..6287    +  CDS            rop (fragment): Rop protein, which maintains plasmids at low copy number; rop
   6389..6529    +  misc_feature   bom: basis of mobility region from pBR322
   6715..7303    -  rep_origin     ori: high-copy-number ColE1/pMB1/pBR322/pUC origin of replication
   7390..8184    -  CDS            KanR: aminoglycoside phosphotransferase; aphA-3; confers resistance to kanamycin
