[The description below was written by a language model from this plasmid's Addgene catalogue record and pLannotate feature annotations shown in this document.]
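Description:
pFGC5941-PacI is an empty backbone derived from the plant binary vector pFGC5941, shortened from 11,405 bp to 8,608 bp and engineered to carry a unique PacI site for cloning. The catalogue lists it as a bacterial expression vector, but its annotated features are those of an Agrobacterium T-DNA binary plasmid. It is propagated in E. coli through a ColE1/pBR322-type origin with the adjacent bom mobilisation region, and selected with kanamycin via an aminoglycoside phosphotransferase gene. The pVS1 oriV, RepA and StaA stability functions provide replication and stable maintenance in Agrobacterium.

Between the nopaline-type left and right border repeats, the T-DNA carries a plant selection cassette in which the bar gene (phosphinothricin acetyltransferase from Streptomyces hygroscopicus) is driven by the mannopine synthase promoter and terminated by the mannopine synthase terminator, conferring tolerance to phosphinothricin/glufosinate in transformed plants. The rest of the T-DNA holds an octopine synthase terminator followed by remnants of a pUC multiple cloning site and a lacZα fragment. No plant promoter upstream of the OCS terminator is annotated, which suggests that the expression/RNAi cassette of the parent vector was largely removed in the shortening, although the record does not specify what was deleted or where the PacI site lies.

The associated publication concerns short tandem target mimic (STTM) constructs for blocking microRNA function, so the vector presumably serves as a recipient for STTM expression cassettes inserted at the PacI site and delivered to plants by Agrobacterium-mediated transformation.
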