Addgene plasmid #44182: pFGC5941-PacI
Purpose: (Empty Backbone)
Depositing lab: Guiliang Tang. Depositing organization: Michigan Technological University. Publication: Construction of short tandem target mimic (STTM) to block the functions of plant and animal microRNAs. Tang G, Yan J, Gu Y, Qiao M, Fan R, Mao Y, Tang X. Methods. 2012 Oct;58(2):118-25. doi: 10.1016/j.ymeth.2012.10.006. Epub 2012 Oct 23. PubMed 23098881.
Backbone
  Vector backbone: pFGC5941
  Backbone manufacturer: http://plantsci.missouri.edu/muptcf/pFGC5941.html
  Backbone size (bp): 11405
  Modifications to backbone: modified to a short version (8608bp) containing a unique PacI site.
  Vector type: Bacterial Expression
Growth in bacteria
  Bacterial resistance: Kanamycin, 50 μg/mL
  Growth temperature: 37°C
  Growth strain: DH5alpha
  Copy number: High Copy
Terms and licenses: Academic/Nonprofit Terms; Industry Terms: Not Available to Industry
How to cite: pFGC5941-PacI was a gift from Guiliang Tang (Addgene plasmid # 44182 ; http://n2t.net/addgene:44182 ; RRID:Addgene_44182)
