>Addgene plasmid #44182 | pFGC5941-PacI | addgene partial sequence | sequence record 63528 | M13_pUC_fwd
GCCTGCAGGTCCTGCTGAGCCTCGACATGTTGTCGCAAAATTCGCCCTGGACCCGCCCAACGATTTGTCG
TCACTGTCAAGGTTTGACCTGCACTTCATTTGGGGCCCACATACACCAAAAAAATGCTGCATAATTCTCG
GGGCAGCAAGTCGGTTACCCGGCCGCCGTGCTGGACCGGGTTGAATGGTGCCCGTAACTTTCGGTAGAGC
GGACGGCCAATACTCAACTTCAAGGAATCTCACCCATGCGCGCCGGCGGGGAACCGGAGTTCCCTTCAGT
GAGCGTTATTAGTTCGCCGCTCGGTGTGTCGTAGATACTAGCCCCTGGGGCACTTTTGAAATTTGAATAA
GATTTATGTAATCAGTCTTTTAGGTTTGACCGGTTCTGCCGCTTTTTTTAAAATTGGATTTGTAATAATA
AAACGCAATTGTTTGTTATTGTGGCGCTCTATCATAGATGTCGCTATAAACCTATTCAGCACAATATATT
GTTTTCATTTTAATATTGTACATATAAGTAGTAGGGTACAATCAGTAAATTGAACGGAGAATATTATTCA
TAAAAATACGATAGTAACGGGTGATATATTCATTAGAATGAACCGAAACCGGCGGTAAGGATCTGAGCTA
CACATGCTCAGGTTTTTTACAACGTGCACAACAGAATTGAAAGCAAATATCATGCGATCATAGGCGTCTC
GCATATCTCATTAAAGCAGGACTCTAGGGACTAGTCCCGGGTCTTAATTAACTCTCTAGACTCACCTAGG
ATCCATGAATTCTGAGATTTTTCAAATCAGTGCGCAAGACGTGACGTAAGTATCCGAGTCAGTTTTTATT
TTTCTACTAATTTGGTCGTTTATTTCGGCGTGTAGGACATGGCAACCGGGCCTGAATTTCGCGGGTATTC
TGTTTCTATTCCAACTTTTTCTTGATCCGCA
