>Addgene plasmid #44182 | pFGC5941-PacI | addgene partial sequence | sequence record 63531 | pGEX3
AACGCGCGAGGCAGGGTGCCTTGATGTGGGCGCCGGCGGTCGAGTGGCGACGGCGCGGCTTGTCCGCGCC
CTGGTAGATTGCCTGGCCGTAGGCCAGCCATTTTTGAGCGGCCAGCGGCCGCGATAGGCCGACGCGAAGC
GGCGGGGCGTAGGGAGCGCAGCGACCGAAGGGTAGGCGCTTTTTGCAGCTCTTCGGCTGTGCGCTGGCCA
GACAGTTATGCACAGGCCAGGCGGGTTTTAAGAGTTTTAATAAGTTTTAAAGAGTTTTAGGCGGAAAAAT
CGCCTTTTTTCTCTTTTATATCAGTCACTTACATGTGTGACCGGTTCCCAATGTACGGCTTTGGGTTCCC
AATGTACGGGTTCCGGTTCCCAATGTACGGCTTTGGGTTCCCAATGTACGTGCTATCCACAGGAAAGAGA
CCTTTTCGACCTTTTTCCCCTGCTAGGGCAATTTGCCCTAGCATCTGCTCCGTACATTAGGAACCGGCGG
ATGCTTCGCCCTCGATCAGGTTGCGGTAGCGCATGACTAGGATCGGGCCAGCCTGCCCCGCCTCCTCCTT
CAAATCGTACTCCGGCAGGTCATTTGACCCGATCAGCTTGCGCACGGTGAAACAGAACTTCTTGAACTCT
CCGGCGCTGCCACTGCGTTCGTAGATCGTCTTGAACAACCATCTGGCTTCTGCCTTGCCTGCGGCGCGGC
GTGCCAGGCGGTAGAGAAAACGGCCGATGCCGGGATCGATCAAAAAGTAATCGGGGTGAACCGTCAGCAC
GTCCGGGTTCTTGCCTTCTGTGATCTCGCGGTACATCCAATCAGCTAGCTCGATCTCGATGTACTCCGGC
CGCCCGGTTTCGCTCTTTACGATCTTGTAGCGGCTAATCA
